Addgene plasmid #244744: CL20_mEGFP_FOidr_192
Purpose: Express mEGFP-tagged intrinsically disordered protein (IDR), FOidr_192, derived from human fusion protein TCF3_ZNF384
Depositing lab: Richard Kriwacki. Depositing organization: St. Jude Children's Research Hospital. Publication: Proteome-wide computational analyses reveal links between protein condensate formation and RNA biology. Maiti S, Tripathi S, Baggett DW, Phillips AH, Park CG, Wang J, Wahiduzzaman, Freyaldenhoven WT, Kinger S, Pioso BJ, Bollinger JC, Somjee R, Lang B, Babu MM, Kriwacki RW. Sci Adv. 2025 Dec 5;11(49):eady1420. doi: 10.1126/sciadv.ady1420. Epub 2025 Dec 3. PubMed 41337585.
Backbone
  Vector backbone: CL20
  Vector type: Mammalian Expression
Growth in bacteria
  Bacterial resistance: Ampicillin, 100 μg/mL
  Growth temperature: 37°C
  Growth strain: NEB Stable
  Copy number: High Copy
Gene/Insert
  Gene/Insert name: FOidr_192
  Species: H. sapiens (human)
  Mutation: Unmutated
  Tag / fusion protein: monomeric EGFP (N terminal on insert)
  Cloning method: Restriction Enzyme; 5′ cloning site Unknown (unknown if destroyed)
Terms and licenses: Academic/Nonprofit Terms; Industry Terms: Not Available to Industry
Depositor comments: TCF3_ZNF384_1_488
How to cite: CL20_mEGFP_FOidr_192 was a gift from Richard Kriwacki (Addgene plasmid # 244744 ; http://n2t.net/addgene:244744 ; RRID:Addgene_244744)
