[The description below was written by a language model from this plasmid's Addgene catalogue record and pLannotate feature annotations shown in this document.]
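Description:
CL20_mEGFP_FOidr_192 is an 8,544 nt mammalian expression plasmid built on the CL20 backbone. The catalogue lists it only as "Mammalian Expression", but the feature table shows the architecture of an HIV-1-derived, self-inactivating lentiviral transfer vector. In bacteria it is maintained through a high-copy ColE1/pUC-type origin and selected with ampicillin via the β-lactamase gene. The viral portion begins with a CMV enhancer fused to a truncated 5' LTR, which would drive Tat-independent production of the genomic RNA. This is followed by the Ψ packaging signal with a partial gag fragment, the cPPT/CTS, the Rev response element for Rev-dependent nuclear export, and a ΔU3 3' LTR fragment backed by a rabbit β-globin polyadenylation signal. An SV40 origin and SV40 poly(A) signal lie in the plasmid backbone, along with residual lac regulatory fragments. Short hits to vif, nef, Rev and a tight TRE promoter appear to be remnants of viral or cloning sequence rather than functional elements.

Between the LTRs, an internal CMV enhancer/promoter drives a single open reading frame encoding monomeric EGFP fused to the N terminus of FOidr_192. This insert is an unmutated intrinsically disordered region taken from the human oncogenic fusion protein TCF3_ZNF384, which the depositor notes as residues 1–488. The annotation recognises a TCF3 (E2A) fragment covering most of this insert. No ZNF384-derived segment is separately annotated, so how much of the insert comes from that partner cannot be read from the table. The construct is intended to express the fluorescently tagged IDR in mammalian cells so that its localisation and behaviour can be imaged. The associated work concerns links between protein condensate formation and RNA biology.
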