Features (pLannotate 1.2.2; 29 found; start..end, strand, type, name):
    199..254     -  polyA_signal   β-globin poly(A) signal: rabbit β-globin polyadenylation signal (Gil and Proudfoot, 1987)
    340..475     -  LTR            3' LTR (ΔU3) (fragment): self-inactivating 3' long terminal repeat (LTR) from HIV-1
    477..545     -  CDS            nef (fragment): NEF_HV1Z2 - Experimental evidence at protein level: Swiss-Prot protein existence level 1. Extracellular Nef protein targets CD4(+) T-lymphocytes for apoptosis by interacting with CXCR4 surface receptors. From Human immunodeficiency virus type 1 group M subtype D (isolate Z2/CDC-Z34) (HIV-1).
    865..2034    -  CDS            TCF3 (fragment): TFE2_HUMAN - Also known as BHLHB21, E2A, ITF1. Experimental evidence at protein level: Swiss-Prot protein existence level 1. Transcriptional regulator involved in the initiation of neuronal differentiation and mesenchymal to epithelial transition. Heterodimers between TCF3 and tissue-specific basic helix-loop-helix (bHLH) proteins play major roles in determining tissue-specific cell fate during embryogenesis, like muscle or early B-cell differentiation. Together with TCF15, required for the mesenchymal to epithelial transition. Dimers bind DNA on E-box motifs: 5'-CANNTG-3' (By similarity). Bin
   2077..2793    -  CDS            mEGFP: mEGFP is a basic (constitutively fluorescent) green fluorescent protein published in 2002, derived from Aequorea victoria. It has moderate acid sensitivity.
   2807..2844    -  misc_feature   MCS (fragment): multiple cloning site
   2843..2859    -  promoter       tight TRE promoter (fragment): Tet-responsive promoter PTight, consisting of seven tet operator sequences followed by the minimal CMV promoter
   2875..3078    -  promoter       CMV promoter: human cytomegalovirus (CMV) immediate early promoter
   3079..3382    -  enhancer       CMV enhancer: human cytomegalovirus immediate early enhancer
   3450..3466    -  misc_feature   MCS (fragment): multiple cloning site
   3466..3491    -  CDS            Rev (fragment): human immunodeficiency virus 1 (HIV-1) Rev protein; rev; enhances nuclear export of unspliced and incompletely spliced viral mRNAs
   3868..4101    -  misc_feature   RRE: The Rev response element (RRE) of HIV-1 allows for Rev-dependent mRNA export from the nucleus to the cytoplasm.
   4235..4318    -  CDS            vif (fragment): VIF_HV1BR - Experimental evidence at protein level: Swiss-Prot protein existence level 1. Counteracts the innate antiviral activity of host APOBEC3F and APOBEC3G. Forms a complex with host APOBEC3F and APOBEC3G thus preventing the entry of these lethally hypermutating enzymes into progeny virions. Recruits an active E3 ubiquitin ligase complex composed of elongin BC, CUL5, and RBX2 to induce polyubiquitination of APOBEC3G and APOBEC3F. In turn, they are directed to the 26S proteasome for degradation. Vif interaction with APOBEC3G also blocks its cytidine deaminase activity in a proteasome-inde
   4461..4578    -  misc_feature   cPPT/CTS: central polypurine tract and central termination sequence of HIV-1
   4727..5086    -  CDS            HIV-1 gag (fragment): gag protein from human immunodeficiency virus 1; gag
   5070..5195    -  misc_feature   HIV-1 Ψ: packaging signal of human immunodeficiency virus type 1
   5242..5499    -  LTR            5' LTR (truncated): truncated 5' long terminal repeat (LTR) from HIV-1
   5501..5880    -  enhancer       CMV enhancer: human cytomegalovirus immediate early enhancer
   5911..6015    +  promoter       AmpR promoter: bla
   6016..6876    +  CDS            AmpR: β-lactamase; bla; confers resistance to ampicillin, carbenicillin, and related antibiotics
   7047..7635    +  rep_origin     ori: high-copy-number ColE1/pMB1/pBR322/pUC origin of replication
   7818..7872    +  CDS            lacI (fragment): lac repressor; lacI; The lac repressor binds to the lac operator to inhibit transcription in E. coli. This inhibition can be relieved by adding lactose or isopropyl-β-D-thiogalactopyranoside (IPTG).
   7874..8008    -  polyA_signal   SV40 poly(A) signal: SV40 polyadenylation signal
   8028..8163    -  rep_origin     SV40 ori: SV40 origin of replication
   8187..8209    -  promoter       SV40 promoter (fragment): SV40 enhancer and early promoter
   8216..8255    +  CDS            lacI (fragment): lac repressor; lacI; The lac repressor binds to the lac operator to inhibit transcription in E. coli. This inhibition can be relieved by adding lactose or isopropyl-β-D-thiogalactopyranoside (IPTG).
   8268..8289    +  protein_bind   CAP binding site: CAP binding activates transcription in the presence of cAMP. E. coli catabolite activator protein
   8304..8334    +  promoter       lac promoter: promoter for the E. coli lac operon
   8342..8358    +  protein_bind   lac operator: The lac repressor binds to the lac operator to inhibit transcription in E. coli. This inhibition can be relieved by adding lactose or isopropyl-β-D-thiogalactopyranoside (IPTG). lac repressor encoded by lacI
>Addgene plasmid #244744 | CL20_mEGFP_FOidr_192 | addgene full sequence | sequence record 488211 | Addgene NGS Result
AAAAAAAATCTAACCTCAAGTCAAGGCTTTTCTATGGAATAAGGAATGGACAGCAGGGGGCTGTTTCATA
TACTGATGACCTCTTTATAGCCAACCTTTGTTCATGGCAGCCAGCATATGGGCATATGTTGCCAAACTCT
AAACCAAATACTCATTCTGATGTTTTAAATGATTTGCCCTCCCATATGTCCTTCCGAGTGAGAGACACAA
AAAATTCCAACACACTATTGCAATGAAAATAAATTTCCTTTATTAGCCAGAAGTCAGATGCTCAAGGGGC
TTCATGATGTCCCCATAATTTTTGGCAGAGGGAAAAAGATCTGCTAGCTCGAGCAGCTGAAGCTTTATTG
AGGCTTAAGCAGTGGGTTCCCTAGTTAGCCAGAGAGCTCCCAGGCTCAGATCTGGTCTAACCAGAGAGAC
CCAGTACAGGCAAAAAGCAGATCTTGTCTTCTTTGGGAGTGAATTAGCCCTTCCAGTCCCCCCTTTTCTT
TTAAAAAGTGGCTAAGATCTACAGCTGCCTTGTAAGTCATTGGTCTTAAAGGTACCGTAATCTTATCTAG
AACCGGTTCAGCCGTCTTTCTGATGGTCATCATCATCCTCAGGGGAGAGGACATAAGGGTCATTCATCTC
GGGCAGCCCTGATTCCAGCATCCGCTTCTTCTTCCGGCCCCGGGGTGGCTTAGGAGCCACACTGCCACCT
CCACCACCACCTCCGCCTCCTTCCTCGGTTAGGGTCGATGCTACCTTCTTGGAGAGGTCAGGGACAACCT
GCAGGGCTTGTGAGCCAGGGGGAAGAGCTGAGACAATCATGGGAGCCGAAATGGGGAAGGTCTGAGCTGA
TGATGCTGTGGTCACAAGAGAGCCTGAGGGGGACGTGATTACCAAACCCGGACCCCTTGATTGACTCCCT
TCTCTTCTCCACCTCTGAGAACAGGAGACTCCTGCCAGGCCCTGGGGGGAGCCCACGGGGGTAGAAGGGC
TGGACGAGAAGTTATTGCTTGAGTGATCCGGGGAGTAGATCGAGGCCAGTGCTTTGCCGAGGGCATCCCC
GGAGCTGCCAGCTGTGGTCCCTCGGGAGCCCAGGAGGCTGTCGGCCCCGCTGACAGGCGGCGTGTGGCTG
GAGACGCCGCCGTACGTGGCTCCGGGGGCTGAGGAGAAGGAGGATGCAGATGGGAGCCCACCGTTCACCT
CTGCTCCATGCAGCTGGTAGCCCATACGCTCGTGCTGGTGCAGGCCACCAAACGTGCTGCTGCTTCCACT
GCTGCCCACCGGGCCGCTACCGGGCGGGAGGGGCAGCGGGGATGAGCCCCCACCCAGCATGGGCCCGAAG
CCCGCCTGGCCCGGGGGACTCCAGAGCTCGGCTGAGGGGTGCAGGCTGCCATCTGCCACGTAGAAGGGGG
CGGGATAGGTGCTGCTGGGGGTCTTGGCGGACGGGTAGGCGGTGGCATCCCTGCCGTAGTCCTCACCTGA
GCTGGGTGGGTACACCGAGGATGGAAGACCCGGCGGGACCTTCCGGACCTTCTTGGGCTGCGTGTCTAGG
CTGCCGTCTGCCGCTCTCCGCCGGGAGCTGCCGGAGTAGGAGGGGTAGTACTGGGAGGTCCCCTTCATGC
CCGAAGGGGACAGGGGCCCGGGGCTGTTGAGGGCCAGCTCGCCTGACAGGAAGCCAGCCTGAGTCAGGCC
GCCCACGCCTGCGTCTCTCCCGAAGGAGGCATAGGCGCCCCGCTCACCGCTCTTGCCTCCGAGTCCCGGT
CCCAGGAATGTGGATGAAGAGAGGCTGCTGTGCGACTCAGTGAAGTGGGTGCCCTCGCTGAAGGTCCGGC
TGGGGTCAAAGGAGGAGCTGCTCTGGTCGCCGCTGCCCCAGGAGCCTGAGCTGGGCCGGTCCTCAAGACC
TGAACCTCCGAACTGCGCCCCGGCCAGGGAGGCGGGCCGGCCCTTCCCGTTGGTGACAGGCAGCGGGAAC
ATCATGCTGAAGTCCAGGAGGTCACTGAGCTCCTTGTCTGTGCCCACAGGCGCCATCCTCTGCGGCTGGT
TCATCCGGGAAGCGGCCGCACTTCCCCCGGAGCCTCCGCTTCCGCCCTTGTACAGCTCGTCCATGCCGAG
AGTGATCCCGGCGGCGGTCACGAACTCCAGCAGGACCATGTGATCGCGCTTCTCGTTGGGGTCTTTGCTC
AGCTTGGACTGGGTGCTCAGGTAGTGGTTGTCGGGCAGCAGCACGGGGCCGTCGCCGATGGGGGTGTTCT
GCTGGTAGTGGTCGGCGAGCTGCACGCTGCCGTCCTCGATGTTGTGGCGGATCTTGAAGTTCACCTTGAT
GCCGTTCTTCTGCTTGTCGGCCATGATATAGACGTTGTGGCTGTTGTAGTTGTACTCCAGCTTGTGCCCC
AGGATGTTGCCGTCCTCCTTGAAGTCGATGCCCTTCAGCTCGATGCGGTTCACCAGGGTGTCGCCCTCGA
ACTTCACCTCGGCGCGGGTCTTGTAGTTGCCGTCGTCCTTGAAGAAGATGGTGCGCTCCTGGACGTAGCC
TTCGGGCATGGCGGACTTGAAGAAGTCGTGCTGCTTCATGTGGTCGGGGTAGCGGCTGAAGCACTGCACG
CCGTAGGTCAGGGTGGTCACGAGGGTGGGCCAGGGCACGGGCAGCTTGCCGGTGGTGCAGATGAACTTCA
GGGTCAGCTTGCCGTAGGTGGCATCGCCCTCGCCCTCGCCGGACACGCTGAACTTGTGGCCGTTTACGTC
GCCGTCCAGCTCGACCAGGATGGGCACCACCCCGGTGAACAGCTCCTCGCCCTTGCTCACCATGGTGGCG
ACCGGTGGATCCCGGGCCCGCGGTACCGTCGACTGCAGAATTCGGTTCACTAAACGAGCCCGGTTCACTA
AACGAGCTCTGCTTATATAGACCTCCCACCGTACACGCCTACCGCCCATTTGCGTCAATGGGGCGGAGTT
GTTACGACATTTTGGAAAGTCCCGTTGATTTTGGTGCCAAAACAAACTCCCATTGACGTCAATGGGGTGG
AGACTTGGAAATCCCCGTGAGTCAAACCGCTATCCACGCCCATTGATGTACTGCCAAAACCGCATCACCA
TGGTAATAGCGATGACTAATACGTAGATGTACTGCCAAGTAGGAAAGTCCCATAAGGTCATGTACTGGGC
ATAATGCCAGGCGGGCCATTTACCGTCATTGACGTCAATAGGGGGCGTACTTGGCATATGATACACTTGA
TGTACTGCCAAGTGGGCAGTTTACCGTAAATACTCCACCCATTGACGTCAATGGAAAGTCCCTATTGGCG
TTACTATGGGAACATACGTCATTATTGACGTCAATGGGCGGGGGTCGTTGGGCGGTCAGCCAGGCGGGCC
ATTTACCGTAAGTTATGTAACGCGGAACTCCATATATGGGCTATGAACTAATGACCCCGTAATTGATTAC
TATTAATAACTAGCACGCGTTCGAAGCTTGAGCTCGGTCCCCTCGGGGTTGGGAGGTGGGTCTGAAACGA
TAATGGTGAATATCCCTGCCTAACTCTATTCACTATAGAAAGTACAGCAAAAACTATTCTTAAACCTACC
AAGCCTCCTACTATCATTATGAATAATTTTATATACCACAGCCAATTTGTTATGTTAAACCAATTCCACA
AACTTGCCCATTTATCTAATTCCAATAATTCTTGTTCATTCTTTTCTTGCTGGTTTTGCGATTCTTCAAT
TAAGGAGTGTATTAAGCTTGTGTAATTGTTAATTTCTCTGTCCCACTCCATCCAGGTCGTGTGATTCCAA
ATCTGTTCCAGAGATTTATTACTCCAACTAGCATTCCAAGGCACAGCAGTGGTGCAAATGAGTTTTCCAG
AGCAACCCCAAATCCCCAGGAGCTGTTGATCCTTTAGGTATCTTTCCACAGCCAGGATTCTTGCCTGGAG
CTGCTTGATGCCCCAGACTGTGAGTTGCAACAGATGCTGTTGCGCCTCAATAGCCCTCAGCAAATTGTTC
TGCTGCTGCACTATACCAGACAATAATTGTCTGGCCTGTACCGTCAGCGTCATTGACGCTGCGCCCATAG
TGCTTCCTGCTGCTCCCAAGAACCCAAGGAACAAAGCTCCTATTCCCACTGCTCTTTTTTCTCTCTGCAC
CACTCTTCTCTTTGCCTTGGTGGGTGCTACTCCTAATGGTTCAATTTTTACTACTTTATATTTATATAAT
TCACTTCTCCAATTGTCCCTCATATCTCCTCCTTATGGTGTTTTACTAAACTTTTCCATGTTCTAATCCT
CATCCTGTCTACTTGCCACACAATCATCACCTGCCATCTGTTTTCCATAATCCCTAATGATCTTTGCTTT
TCTTCTTGGCACTACTTTTATGTCACTATTATCTTGTATTACTACTGCCCCTTCACCTTTCCAGAGGAGC
TTTGCTGGTCCTTTCCAAAGTGGATTTCTGCTGTCCCTGTAATAAACCCGAAAATTTTGAATTTTTGTAA
TTTGTTTTTGTAATTCTTTAGTTTGTATGTCTGTTGCTATTATGTCTACTATTCTTTCCCCTGCACTGTA
CCCCCCAATCCCCCCTTTTCTTTTAAAATTGTGGATGAATACTGCCATTTGTACTGCTGTCTTAAGATGT
TCAGCCTGATCTCTTACCTGTCCTATAATTTTCTTTAATTCTTTATTCATAGATTCTACTACTCCTTGAC
TTTGGGGATTGTAGGGAATTTCCAGGTCTGAAGATCCTGCTGCTTGCTGTGCTTTTTTCTTACTTTTGTT
TTGCTCTTCCTCTATCTTGTCTAAAGCTTCCTTGGTGTCTTTTATCTCTATCCTTTGATGCACACAATAG
AGGGTTGCTACTGTATTATATAATGATCTAAGTTCTTCTGATCCTGTCTGAAGGGATGGTTGTAGCTGTC
CCAGTATTTGTCTACAGCCTTCTGATGTTTCTAACAGGCCAGTATTAACTGCGAATCGTTCTAGCTCCCT
GCTTGCCCATACTATATGTTTTAATTTATATTTTTTCTTTCCCCCTGGCCTTAACCGAATTTTTTCCCAT
CGCGATCTAATTCTCCCCCGCTTAATACTGACGCTCTCGCACCCATCTCTCTCCTTCTAGCCTCCGCTAG
TCAAAATTTTTGGCGTACTCACCAGTCGCCGCCCCTCGCCTCTTGCCGTGCGCGCTTCAGCAAGCCGAGT
CCTGCGTCGAGAGAGCTCCTCTGGTTTCCCTTTCGCTTTCAAGTCCCTGTTCGGGCGCCACTGCTAGAGA
TTTTCCACACTGACTAAAAGGGTCTGAGGGATCTCTAGTTACCAGAGTCACACAACAGACGGGCACACAC
TACTTGAAGCACTCAAGGCAAGCTTTATTGAGGCTTAAGCAGTGGGTTCCCTAGTTAGCCAGAGAGCTCC
CAGGCTCAGATCTGGTCTAACCAGAGAGACCCAGTACAGGCAAAAAGCAGCTGCTTATATGCAGGATCTG
AGGGCTCGCCACTCCCCAGTCCCGCCCAGGCCACGCCTCCCATGGTAATAGCGATGACTAATACGTAGAT
GTACTGCCAAGTAGGAAAGTCCCATAAGGTCATGTACTGGGCATAATGCCAGGCGGGCCATTTACCGTCA
TTGACGTCAATAGGGGGCGTACTTGGCATATGATACACTTGATGTACTGCCAAGTGGGCAGTTTACCGTA
AATACTCCACCCATTGACGTCAATGGAAAGTCCCTATTGGCGTTACTATGGGAACATACGTCATTATTGA
CGTCAATGGGCGGGGGTCGTTGGGCGGTCAGCCAGGCGGGCCATTTACCGTAAGTTATGTAACGCGGAAC
TCCATATATGGGCTATGAACTAATGACCCCGTAATTGATTACTATTAATAACTAGTCAATAATCAATGTC
GACCCAGGTGGCACTTTTCGGGGAAATGTGCGCGGAACCCCTATTTGTTTATTTTTCTAAATACATTCAA
ATATGTATCCGCTCATGAGACAATAACCCTGATAAATGCTTCAATAATATTGAAAAAGGAAGAGTATGAG
TATTCAACATTTCCGTGTCGCCCTTATTCCCTTTTTTGCGGCATTTTGCCTTCCTGTTTTTGCTCACCCA
GAAACGCTGGTGAAAGTAAAAGATGCTGAAGATCAGTTGGGTGCACGAGTGGGTTACATCGAACTGGATC
TCAACAGCGGTAAGATCCTTGAGAGTTTTCGCCCCGAAGAACGTTTTCCAATGATGAGCACTTTTAAAGT
TCTGCTATGTGGCGCGGTATTATCCCGTATTGACGCCGGGCAAGAGCAACTCGGTCGCCGCATACACTAT
TCTCAGAATGACTTGGTTGAGTACTCACCAGTCACAGAAAAGCATCTTACGGATGGCATGACAGTAAGAG
AATTATGCAGTGCTGCCATAACCATGAGTGATAACACTGCGGCCAACTTACTTCTGACAACGATCGGAGG
ACCGAAGGAGCTAACCGCTTTTTTGCACAACATGGGGGATCATGTAACTCGCCTTGATCGTTGGGAACCG
GAGCTGAATGAAGCCATACCAAACGACGAGCGTGACACCACGATGCCTGTAGCAATGGCAACAACGTTGC
GCAAACTATTAACTGGCGAACTACTTACTCTAGCTTCCCGGCAACAATTAATAGACTGGATGGAGGCGGA
TAAAGTTGCAGGACCACTTCTGCGCTCGGCCCTTCCGGCTGGCTGGTTTATTGCTGATAAATCTGGAGCC
GGTGAGCGTGGGTCTCGCGGTATCATTGCAGCACTGGGGCCAGATGGTAAGCCCTCCCGTATCGTAGTTA
TCTACACGACGGGGAGTCAGGCAACTATGGATGAACGAAATAGACAGATCGCTGAGATAGGTGCCTCACT
GATTAAGCATTGGTAACTGTCAGACCAAGTTTACTCATATATACTTTAGATTGATTTAAAACTTCATTTT
TAATTTAAAAGGATCTAGGTGAAGATCCTTTTTGATAATCTCATGACCAAAATCCCTTAACGTGAGTTTT
CGTTCCACTGAGCGTCAGACCCCGTAGAAAAGATCAAAGGATCTTCTTGAGATCCTTTTTTTCTGCGCGT
AATCTGCTGCTTGCAAACAAAAAAACCACCGCTACCAGCGGTGGTTTGTTTGCCGGATCAAGAGCTACCA
ACTCTTTTTCCGAAGGTAACTGGCTTCAGCAGAGCGCAGATACCAAATACTGTTCTTCTAGTGTAGCCGT
AGTTAGGCCACCACTTCAAGAACTCTGTAGCACCGCCTACATACCTCGCTCTGCTAATCCTGTTACCAGT
GGCTGCTGCCAGTGGCGATAAGTCGTGTCTTACCGGGTTGGACTCAAGACGATAGTTACCGGATAAGGCG
CAGCGGTCGGGCTGAACGGGGGGTTCGTGCACACAGCCCAGCTTGGAGCGAACGACCTACACCGAACTGA
GATACCTACAGCGTGAGCTATGAGAAAGCGCCACGCTTCCCGAAGGGAGAAAGGCGGACAGGTATCCGGT
AAGCGGCAGGGTCGGAACAGGAGAGCGCACGAGGGAGCTTCCAGGGGGAAACGCCTGGTATCTTTATAGT
CCTGTCGGGTTTCGCCACCTCTGACTTGAGCGTCGATTTTTGTGATGCTCGTCAGGGGGGCGGAGCCTAT
GGAAAAACGCCAGCAACGCGGCCTTTTTACGGTTCCTGGCCTTTTGCTGGCCTTTTGCTCACATGTTCTT
TCCTGCGTTATCCCCTGATTCTGTGGATAACCGTATTACCGCCTTTGAGTGAGCTGATACCGCTCGCCGC
AGCCGAACGACCGAGCGCAGCGAGTCAGTGAGCGAGGAAGCGGAAGAGCGCCCAATACGCAAACCGCCTC
TCCCCGCGCGTTGGCCGATTCATTAATGCAGCGGATCCAGACATGATAAGATACATTGATGAGTTTGGAC
AAACCACAACTAGAATGCAGTGAAAAAAATGCTTTATTTGTGAAATTTGTGATGCTATTGCTTTATTTGT
AACCATTATAAGCTGCAATAAACAAGTTAGCTTTTTGCAAAAGCCTAGGCCTCCAAAAAAGCCTCCTCAC
TACTTCTGGAATAGCTCAGAGGCCGAGGCGGCCTCGGCCTCTGCATAAATAAAAAAAATTAGTCAGCCAT
GGGGCGGAGAATGGGCGGAACTGGGCGGAGTTAGGGGCGGGATGGGCGGAGTTAGGGGCGGGACTATGGT
TGCTGACTAATTGAGATGCGGATCCGCTGGCACGACAGGTTTCCCGACTGGAAAGCGGGCAGTGAGCGCA
ACGCAATTAATGTGAGTTAGCTCACTCATTAGGCACCCCAGGCTTTACACTTTATGCTTCCGGCTCGTAT
GTTGTGTGGAATTGTGAGCGGATAACAATTTCACACAGGAAACAGCTATGACCATGATTACGCCAAGCTT
GGGCTGCAGGTCGAGGGATCTCCATAAGAGAAGAGGGACAGCTATGACTGGGAGTAGTCAGGAGAGGAGG
AAAAATCTGGCTAGTAAAACATGTAAGGAAAATTTTAGGGATGTTAAAGAAAAAAATAACACAAAACAAA
ATAT
